>Addgene plasmid #47245 | TAL3526 | depositor partial sequence | sequence record 67332 | Insert sequence
ATGGACTACAAAGACCATGACGGTGATTATAAAGATCATGACATCGATTACAAGGATGACGATGACAAGA
TGGCCCCCAAGAAGAAGAGGAAGGTGGGCATTCACCGCGGGGTACCTATGGTGGACTTGAGGACACTCGG
TTATTCGCAACAGCAACAGGAGAAAATCAAGCCTAAGGTCAGGAGCACCGTCGCGCAACACCACGAGGCG
CTTGTGGGGCATGGCTTCACTCATGCGCATATTGTCGCGCTTTCACAGCACCCTGCGGCGCTTGGGACGG
TGGCTGTCAAATACCAAGATATGATTGCGGCCCTGCCCGAAGCCACGCACGAGGCAATTGTAGGGGTCGG
TAAACAGTGGTCGGGAGCGCGAGCACTTGAGGCGCTGCTGACTGTGGCGGGTGAGCTTAGGGGGCCTCCG
CTCCAGCTCGACACCGGGCAGCTGCTGAAGATCGCGAAGAGAGGGGGAGTAACAGCGGTAGAGGCAGTGC
ACGCCTGGCGCAATGCGCTCACCGGGGCCCCCTTGAACCTGACCCCAGACCAGGTAGTCGCAATCGCGTC
ACATGACGGGGGAAAGCAAGCCCTGGAAACCGTGCAAAGGTTGTTGCCGGTCCTTTGTCAAGACCACGGC
CTTACACCGGAGCAAGTCGTGGCCATTGCAAGCAATGGGGGTGGCAAACAGGCTCTTGAGACGGTTCAGA
GACTTCTCCCAGTTCTCTGTCAAGCCCACGGGCTGACTCCCGATCAAGTTGTAGCGATTGCGTCCAACGG
TGGAGGGAAACAAGCATTGGAGACTGTCCAACGGCTCCTTCCCGTGTTGTGTCAAGCCCACGGTTTGACG
CCTGCACAAGTGGTCGCCATCGCCTCGAATGGCGGCGGTAAGCAGGCGCTGGAAACAGTACAGCGCCTGC
TGCCTGTACTGTGCCAGGATCATGGACTGACCCCAGACCAGGTAGTCGCAATCGCGTCAAACGGAGGGGG
AAAGCAAGCCCTGGAAACCGTGCAAAGGTTGTTGCCGGTCCTTTGTCAAGACCACGGCCTTACACCGGAG
CAAGTCGTGGCCATTGCAAGCAATGGGGGTGGCAAACAGGCTCTTGAGACGGTTCAGAGACTTCTCCCAG
TTCTCTGTCAAGCCCACGGGCTGACTCCCGATCAAGTTGTAGCGATTGCGAATAACAATGGAGGGAAACA
AGCATTGGAGACTGTCCAACGGCTCCTTCCCGTGTTGTGTCAAGCCCACGGTTTGACGCCTGCACAAGTG
GTCGCCATCGCCTCGAATGGCGGCGGTAAGCAGGCGCTGGAAACAGTACAGCGCCTGCTGCCTGTACTGT
GCCAGGATCATGGACTGACCCCAGACCAGGTAGTCGCAATCGCGAACAATAATGGGGGAAAGCAAGCCCT
GGAAACCGTGCAAAGGTTGTTGCCGGTCCTTTGTCAAGACCACGGCCTTACACCGGAGCAAGTCGTGGCC
ATTGCATCCCACGACGGTGGCAAACAGGCTCTTGAGACGGTTCAGAGACTTCTCCCAGTTCTCTGTCAAG
CCCACGGGCTGACTCCCGATCAAGTTGTAGCGATTGCGTCCAACGGTGGAGGGAAACAAGCATTGGAGAC
TGTCCAACGGCTCCTTCCCGTGTTGTGTCAAGCCCACGGTTTGACGCCTGCACAAGTGGTCGCCATCGCC
AACAACAACGGCGGTAAGCAGGCGCTGGAAACAGTACAGCGCCTGCTGCCTGTACTGTGCCAGGATCATG
GACTGACCCCAGACCAGGTAGTCGCAATCGCGTCACATGACGGGGGAAAGCAAGCCCTGGAAACCGTGCA
AAGGTTGTTGCCGGTCCTTTGTCAAGACCACGGCCTTACACCGGAGCAAGTCGTGGCCATTGCAAATAAT
AACGGTGGCAAACAGGCTCTTGAGACGGTTCAGAGACTTCTCCCAGTTCTCTGTCAAGCCCACGGGCTGA
CTCCCGATCAAGTTGTAGCGATTGCGTCGCATGACGGAGGGAAACAAGCATTGGAGACTGTCCAACGGCT
CCTTCCCGTGTTGTGTCAAGCCCACGGTTTGACGCCTGCACAAGTGGTCGCCATCGCCAGCCATGATGGC
GGTAAGCAGGCGCTGGAAACAGTACAGCGCCTGCTGCCTGTACTGTGCCAGGATCATGGACTGACACCCG
AACAGGTGGTCGCCATTGCTTCTAACATCGGAGGACGGCCAGCCTTGGAG
