>Addgene plasmid #47245 | TAL3526 | addgene partial sequence | sequence record 69094 | JDS-TALEN-F 5'-TAGGGGTCGGTAAACAGTGG-3'
ACTGTGGCGGGTGAGCTTAGGGGGCCTCCGCTCCAGCTCGACACCGGGCAGCTGCTGAAGATCGCGAAGA
GAGGGGGAGTAACAGCGGTAGAGGCAGTGCACGCCTGGCGCAATGCGCTCACCGGGGCCCCCTTGAACCT
GACCCCAGACCAGGTAGTCGCAATCGCGTCACATGACGGGGGAAAGCAAGCCCTGGAAACCGTGCAAAGG
TTGTTGCCGGTCCTTTGTCAAGACCACGGCCTTACACCGGAGCAAGTCGTGGCCATTGCAAGCAATGGGG
GTGGCAAACAGGCTCTTGAGACGGTTCAGAGACTTCTCCCAGTTCTCTGTCAAGCCCACGGGCTGACTCC
CGATCAAGTTGTAGCGATTGCGTCCAACGGTGGAGGGAAACAAGCATTGGAGACTGTCCAACGGCTCCTT
CCCGTGTTGTGTCAAGCCCACGGTTTGACGCCTGCACAAGTGGTCGCCATCGCCTCGAATGGCGGCGGTA
AGCAGGCGCTGGAAACAGTACAGCGCCTGCTGCCTGTACTGTGCCAGGATCATGGACTGACCCCAGACCA
GGTAGTCGCAATCGCGTCAAACGGAGGGGGAAAGCAAGCCCTGGAAACCGTGCAAAGGTTGTTGCCGGTC
CTTTGTCAAGACCACGGCCTTACACCGGAGCAAGTCGTGGCCATTGCAAGCAATGGGGGTGGCAAACAGG
CTCTTGAGACGGTTCAGAGACTTCTCCCAGTTCTCTGTCAAGCCCACGGGCTGACTCCCGATCAAGTTGT
AGCGATTGCGAATAACAATGGAGGGAAACAAGCATTGGAGACTGTCCAACGGCTCCTTCCCGTGTTGTGT
CA
