[The description below was written by a language model from this plasmid's Addgene catalogue record.]
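Description:
TAL3526 is a TALEN expression plasmid encoding the left-hand monomer of a nuclease pair designed against the zebrafish rp2 gene (retinitis pigmentosa 2, X-linked recessive). It is built on the JDS70 backbone, a roughly 6.4 kb vector classed as mammalian expression with a T7 element. It is maintained in E. coli as a high-copy plasmid under ampicillin selection. The record gives no feature table, so the origin of replication and other backbone details are not stated.

The insert of about 1.4 kb is an engineered TAL effector repeat array, cloned into the backbone through BsmBI sites that were destroyed in the process. This type IIS strategy drops the array seamlessly in frame between coding segments already present on the backbone: an N-terminal 3X Flag tag and a C-terminal wild-type FokI nuclease domain. The resulting fusion protein binds a specific 18-nucleotide site in rp2 through its repeat array. Because FokI cleaves only as a dimer, this construct must be used with a matching right-hand TALEN that binds the opposite strand nearby, so that the two nuclease domains meet over the spacer and make a double-strand break.

A CMV promoter drives expression in transfected cells, and the use of a BGH reverse sequencing primer suggests a BGH polyadenylation region downstream. The T7 designation implies that the coding region can also be transcribed in vitro, which would yield mRNA suitable for embryo injection. The associated publication describes targeted gene disruption in somatic zebrafish cells. The intended use is therefore to create error-prone repair mutations at the rp2 locus. The Flag tag allows the protein to be detected.
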