Addgene plasmid #47245: TAL3526
Depositing lab: Keith Joung. Depositing organization: Massachusetts General Hospital. Publication: Targeted gene disruption in somatic zebrafish cells using engineered TALENs. Sander JD, Cade L, Khayter C, Reyon D, Peterson RT, Joung JK, Yeh JR. Nat Biotechnol. 2011 Aug 5;29(8):697-8. doi: 10.1038/nbt.1934. PubMed 21822241.
Backbone
  Vector backbone: JDS70
  Backbone manufacturer: Addgene plasmid #32285
  Backbone size w/o insert (bp): 6447
  Vector type: Mammalian Expression ; T7
Growth in bacteria
  Bacterial resistance: Ampicillin, 100 μg/mL
  Growth temperature: 37°C
  Growth strain: XL1 Blue
  Copy number: High Copy
Gene/Insert
  Gene/Insert name: ZebrafishCommunity-retinitispigmentosa2(X-linkedrecessive)-left (alt names: retinitis pigmentosa 2 (X-linked recessive); rp2)
  Species: D. rerio (zebrafish)
  Insert size (bp): 1430
  Entrez Gene: rp2 (a.k.a. zgc:55632, wu:fj10e02, wu:fm72d05)
  Promoter: CMV
  Tag / fusion protein: 3X Flag (N terminal on backbone); WT FOKI (C terminal on backbone)
  Cloning method: Restriction Enzyme; 5′ cloning site BsmBI (destroyed during cloning); 3′ cloning site BsmBI (destroyed during cloning)
  Sequencing primers: 5′ CMV-F; 3′ BGH-rev
Terms and licenses: Academic/Nonprofit Terms; Industry Terms: Not Available to Industry
Depositor comments: Target binding site: TCTTTTTGTGCTGCGCCA It is strongly recommended that users perform a diagnostic digest to verify this plasmid prior to use. For example, a double digest of the plasmid with BamHI and KpnI should result in two bands at 2.3kb and 5.8kb.
How to cite: TAL3526 was a gift from Keith Joung (Addgene plasmid # 47245 ; http://n2t.net/addgene:47245 ; RRID:Addgene_47245)
